Addgene plasmid #216005: AA025
Purpose: Fragmid fragment: (Cas protein) NG PAM
Depositing lab: John Doench. Depositing organization: Broad Institute. Publication: Modular vector assembly enables rapid assessment of emerging CRISPR technologies. McGee AV, Liu YV, Griffith AL, Szegletes ZM, Wen B, Kraus C, Miller NW, Steger RJ, Escude Velasco B, Bosch JA, Zirin JD, Viswanatha R, Sontheimer EJ, Goodale A, Greene MA, Green TM, Doench JG. Cell Genom. 2024 Mar 13;4(3):100519. doi: 10.1016/j.xgen.2024.100519. PubMed 38484704.
Backbone
  Vector backbone: pUC57-Kan
  Vector type: CRISPR ; Fragment
Growth in bacteria
  Bacterial resistance: Kanamycin, 50 μg/mL
  Growth temperature: 37°C
  Growth strain: DH5alpha
  Copy number: Unknown
Gene/Insert
  Gene/Insert name: Cas9-NG_v1.1 [Sp]
  Species: Streptococcus pyogenes
  Cloning method: Unknown
Resource information
  A portion of this plasmid was derived from a plasmid made by: Genscript ID: U9799GC010-1
Terms and licenses: Academic/Nonprofit Terms; Industry Terms: Not Available to Industry
Depositor comments: Please visit https://www.biorxiv.org/content/10.1101/2023.10.25.564061v1 for bioRxiv preprint.
How to cite: AA025 was a gift from John Doench (Addgene plasmid # 216005 ; http://n2t.net/addgene:216005 ; RRID:Addgene_216005)
