[The description below was written by a language model from this plasmid's Addgene catalogue record and pLannotate feature annotations shown in this document.]
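Description:
AA025 is a Fragmid "fragment" plasmid, one of a set of modular parts intended to be combined into complete CRISPR vectors rather than used directly as an expression construct. It is built on the pUC57-Kan cloning backbone and is about 6.7 kb. Propagation in E. coli relies on the high-copy ColE1/pUC-type origin, and selection is by kanamycin through the aph(3')-Ia aminoglycoside phosphotransferase gene. The remaining annotated backbone elements are typical pUC57 remnants: a lacZα fragment, the lac promoter, lac operator and CAP binding site, and short fragments of lacI, rop and the pBR322 bom region. The insert sits within the interrupted lacZα cloning region.

The payload occupies the Cas protein module slot of the system and is listed as Cas9-NG_v1.1, derived from Streptococcus pyogenes Cas9. The feature table detects it as a roughly 4.1 kb Cas9 coding sequence on the forward strand. It is flagged as a partial match, which may reflect the engineered substitutions or the fragment boundaries, though the record does not say. Cas9-NG is a variant with a relaxed PAM requirement, recognising NG rather than the canonical NGG, which widens the range of targetable genomic sites. The specific mutations and the meaning of the "v1.1" designation are not stated.

No eukaryotic promoter, polyadenylation signal, nuclear localisation signal, tag or guide RNA cassette is annotated, consistent with a part that acquires these from other modules during assembly. The flanking assembly sites and the cloning method are not recorded. Part of the plasmid came from commercial gene synthesis. Its use is to supply an NG-PAM Cas9 coding module for the rapid construction and comparison of CRISPR vectors.
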