Features (pLannotate 1.2.2; 10 found; start..end, strand, type, name):
    137..236     +  misc_feature   bom (fragment): basis of mobility region from pBR322
    242..399     -  CDS            lacZα (fragment): LacZα fragment of β-galactosidase; lacZ fragment
    445..4544    +  CDS            Cas9 (fragment): Cas9 (Csn1) endonuclease from the Streptococcus pyogenes Type II CRISPR/Cas system generates RNA-guided double strand breaks in DNA
   4641..4657    -  protein_bind   lac operator: The lac repressor binds to the lac operator to inhibit transcription in E. coli. This inhibition can be relieved by adding lactose or isopropyl-β-D-thiogalactopyranoside (IPTG). lac repressor encoded by lacI
   4665..4695    -  promoter       lac promoter: promoter for the E. coli lac operon
   4710..4731    -  protein_bind   CAP binding site: CAP binding activates transcription in the presence of cAMP. E. coli catabolite activator protein
   4744..4836    -  CDS            lacI (fragment): lac repressor; lacI; The lac repressor binds to the lac operator to inhibit transcription in E. coli. This inhibition can be relieved by adding lactose or isopropyl-β-D-thiogalactopyranoside (IPTG).
   5019..5607    -  rep_origin     ori: high-copy-number ColE1/pMB1/pBR322/pUC origin of replication
   5785..6594    -  CDS            KanR: aminoglycoside phosphotransferase; aph(3')-Ia; confers resistance to kanamycin in bacteria or G418 (Geneticin®) in eukaryotes
   6701..35      +  CDS            rop (fragment) (across the origin): Rop protein, which maintains plasmids at low copy number; rop
>Addgene plasmid #216005 | AA025 | addgene full sequence | sequence record 431447 | Addgene NGS Result
TCGCGCGTTTCGGTGATGACGGTGAAAACCTCTGACACATGCAGCTCCCGGAGACGGTCACAGCTTGTCT
GTAAGCGGATGCCGGGAGCAGACAAGCCCGTCAGGGCGCGTCAGCGGGTGTTGGCGGGTGTCGGGGCTGG
CTTAACTATGCGGCATCAGAGCAGATTGTACTGAGAGTGCACCATATGCGGTGTGAAATACCGCACAGAT
GCGTAAGGAGAAAATACCGCATCAGGCGCCATTCGCCATTCAGGCTGCGCAACTGTTGGGAAGGGCGATC
GGTGCGGGCCTCTTCGCTATTACGCCAGCTGGCGAAAGGGGGATGTGCTGCAAGGCGATTAAGTTGGGTA
ACGCCAGGGTTTTCCCAGTCACGACGTTGTAAAACGACGGCCAGAGAATTCGAGCTCGGTACCTCGCGAA
TACATCTAGATGAAGACTGGCAGCGACAAGAAGTACAGCATCGGCCTGGACATCGGCACCAACTCTGTGG
GCTGGGCCGTGATCACCGACGAGTACAAGGTGCCCAGCAAGAAATTCAAGGTGCTGGGCAACACCGACCG
GCACAGCATCAAGAAGAACCTGATCGGAGCCCTGCTGTTCGACAGCGGCGAAACAGCCGAGGCCACCCGG
CTGAAGAGAACCGCCAGAAGAAGATACACCAGACGGAAGAACCGGATCTGCTATCTGCAAGAGATCTTCA
GCAACGAGATGGCCAAGGTGGACGACAGCTTCTTCCACAGACTGGAAGAGTCCTTCCTGGTGGAAGAGGA
TAAGAAGCACGAGCGGCACCCCATCTTCGGCAACATCGTGGACGAGGTGGCCTACCACGAGAAGTACCCC
ACCATCTACCACCTGAGAAAGAAACTGGTGGACAGCACCGACAAGGCCGACCTGCGGCTGATCTATCTGG
CCCTGGCCCACATGATCAAGTTCCGGGGCCACTTCCTGATCGAGGGCGACCTGAACCCCGACAACAGCGA
CGTGGACAAGCTGTTCATCCAGCTGGTGCAGACCTACAACCAGCTGTTCGAGGAAAACCCCATCAACGCT
AGCGGCGTGGACGCCAAGGCCATCCTGTCTGCCAGACTGAGCAAGAGCAGACGGCTGGAAAATCTGATCG
CCCAGCTGCCCGGCGAGAAGAAGAATGGCCTGTTCGGCAACCTGATTGCCCTGAGCCTGGGCCTGACCCC
CAACTTCAAGAGCAACTTCGACCTGGCCGAGGATGCCAAACTGCAGCTGAGCAAGGACACCTACGACGAC
GACCTGGACAACCTGCTGGCCCAGATCGGCGACCAGTACGCCGACCTGTTTCTGGCCGCCAAGAACCTGT
CCGACGCCATCCTGCTGAGCGACATCCTGAGAGTGAACACCGAGATCACCAAGGCCCCCCTGAGCGCCTC
TATGATCAAGAGATACGACGAGCACCACCAGGACCTGACCCTGCTGAAAGCTCTCGTGCGGCAGCAGCTG
CCTGAGAAGTACAAAGAGATTTTCTTCGACCAGAGCAAGAACGGCTACGCCGGCTACATTGACGGCGGAG
CCAGCCAGGAAGAGTTCTACAAGTTCATCAAGCCCATCCTGGAAAAGATGGACGGCACCGAGGAACTGCT
CGTGAAGCTGAACAGAGAGGACCTGCTGCGGAAGCAGCGGACCTTCGACAACGGCAGCATCCCCCACCAG
ATCCACCTGGGAGAGCTGCACGCCATTCTGCGGCGGCAGGAAGATTTTTACCCATTCCTGAAGGACAACC
GGGAAAAGATCGAGAAGATCCTGACCTTCCGCATCCCCTACTACGTGGGCCCTCTGGCCAGGGGAAACAG
CAGATTCGCCTGGATGACCAGAAAGAGCGAGGAAACCATCACCCCCTGGAACTTCGAGGAAGTGGTGGAC
AAGGGCGCTTCCGCCCAGAGCTTCATCGAGCGGATGACCAACTTCGATAAGAACCTGCCCAACGAGAAGG
TGCTGCCCAAGCACAGCCTGCTGTACGAGTACTTCACCGTGTATAACGAGCTGACCAAAGTGAAATACGT
GACCGAGGGAATGAGAAAGCCCGCCTTCCTGAGCGGCGAGCAGAAAAAGGCCATCGTGGACCTGCTGTTC
AAGACCAACCGGAAAGTGACCGTGAAGCAGCTGAAAGAGGACTACTTCAAGAAAATCGAGTGCTTCGACT
CCGTGGAAATCTCCGGCGTGGAAGATCGGTTCAACGCCTCCCTGGGCACATACCACGATCTGCTGAAAAT
TATCAAGGACAAGGACTTCCTGGACAATGAGGAAAACGAGGACATTCTGGAAGATATCGTGCTGACCCTG
ACACTGTTTGAGGACAGAGAGATGATCGAGGAACGGCTGAAAACCTATGCCCACCTGTTCGACGACAAAG
TGATGAAGCAGCTGAAGCGGCGGAGATACACCGGCTGGGGCAGGCTGAGCCGGAAGCTGATCAACGGCAT
CCGGGACAAGCAGTCCGGCAAGACAATCCTGGATTTCCTGAAGTCCGACGGCTTCGCCAACAGAAACTTC
ATGCAGCTGATCCACGACGACAGCCTGACCTTTAAAGAGGACATCCAGAAAGCCCAGGTGTCCGGCCAGG
GCGATAGCCTGCACGAGCACATTGCCAATCTGGCCGGCAGCCCCGCCATTAAGAAGGGCATCCTGCAGAC
AGTGAAGGTGGTGGACGAGCTCGTGAAAGTGATGGGCCGGCACAAGCCCGAGAACATCGTGATCGAAATG
GCCAGAGAGAACCAGACCACCCAGAAGGGACAGAAGAACAGCCGCGAGAGAATGAAGCGGATCGAAGAGG
GCATCAAAGAGCTGGGCAGCCAGATCCTGAAAGAACACCCAGTGGAAAACACCCAGCTGCAGAACGAGAA
GCTGTACCTGTACTACCTGCAGAATGGGCGGGATATGTACGTGGACCAGGAACTGGACATCAACCGGCTG
TCCGACTACGATGTGGACCATATCGTGCCTCAGAGCTTTCTGAAGGACGACTCCATCGACAACAAGGTGC
TGACCAGAAGCGACAAGAACCGGGGCAAGAGCGACAACGTGCCCTCCGAAGAGGTCGTGAAGAAGATGAA
GAACTACTGGCGGCAGCTGCTGAACGCCAAGCTGATTACCCAGAGAAAGTTCGACAATCTGACCAAGGCC
GAGAGAGGCGGCCTGAGCGAACTGGATAAGGCCGGCTTCATCAAGAGACAGCTGGTGGAAACCCGGCAGA
TCACAAAGCACGTGGCACAGATCCTGGACTCCCGGATGAACACTAAGTACGACGAGAATGACAAGCTGAT
CCGGGAAGTGAAAGTGATCACCCTGAAGTCCAAGCTGGTGTCCGATTTCCGGAAGGATTTCCAGTTTTAC
AAAGTGCGCGAGATCAACAACTACCACCACGCCCACGACGCCTACCTGAACGCCGTCGTGGGAACCGCCC
TGATCAAAAAGTACCCTAAGCTGGAAAGCGAGTTCGTGTACGGCGACTACAAGGTGTACGACGTGCGGAA
GATGATCGCCAAGAGCGAGCAGGAAATCGGCAAGGCTACCGCCAAGTACTTCTTCTACAGCAACATCATG
AACTTTTTCAAGACCGAGATTACCCTGGCCAACGGCGAGATCCGGAAGCGGCCTCTGATCGAGACAAACG
GCGAAACCGGGGAGATCGTGTGGGATAAGGGCCGGGATTTTGCCACCGTGCGGAAAGTGCTGAGCATGCC
CCAAGTGAATATCGTGAAAAAGACCGAGGTGCAGACAGGCGGCTTCAGCAAAGAGTCTATCCGGCCCAAG
AGGAACAGCGATAAGCTGATCGCCAGAAAGAAGGACTGGGACCCTAAGAAGTACGGCGGCTTCGTGAGCC
CCACCGTGGCCTATTCTGTGCTGGTGGTGGCCAAAGTGGAAAAGGGCAAGTCCAAGAAACTGAAGAGTGT
GAAAGAGCTGCTGGGGATCACCATCATGGAAAGAAGCAGCTTCGAGAAGAATCCCATCGACTTTCTGGAA
GCCAAGGGCTACAAAGAAGTGAAAAAGGACCTGATCATCAAGCTGCCTAAGTACTCCCTGTTCGAGCTGG
AAAACGGCCGGAAGAGAATGCTGGCCTCTGCCCGGTTCCTGCAGAAGGGAAACGAACTGGCCCTGCCCTC
CAAATATGTGAACTTCCTGTACCTGGCCAGCCACTATGAGAAGCTGAAGGGCTCCCCCGAGGATAATGAG
CAGAAACAGCTGTTTGTGGAACAGCACAAGCACTACCTGGACGAGATCATCGAGCAGATCAGCGAGTTCT
CCAAGAGAGTGATCCTGGCCGACGCTAATCTGGACAAAGTGCTGTCCGCCTACAACAAGCACCGGGATAA
GCCCATCAGAGAGCAGGCCGAGAATATCATCCACCTGTTTACCCTGACCAATCTGGGAGCCCCTCGGGCC
TTCAAGTACTTTGACACCACCATCGACCGGAAGGTGTACCGGAGCACCAAAGAGGTGCTGGACGCCACCC
TGATCCACCAGAGCATCACCGGCCTGTACGAGACACGAATCGATTTGTCTCAGCTGGGAGGCGATGGGTC
CAAGTCTTCATCGGATCCCGGGCCCGTCGACTGCAGAGGCCTGCATGCAAGCTTGGTGTAATCATGGTCA
TAGCTGTTTCCTGTGTGAAATTGTTATCCGCTCACAATTCCACACAACATACGAGCCGGAAGCATAAAGT
GTAAAGCCTGGGGTGCCTAATGAGTGAGCTAACTCACATTAATTGCGTTGCGCTCACTGCCCGCTTTCCA
GTCGGGAAACCTGTCGTGCCAGCTGCATTAATGAATCGGCCAACGCGCGGGGAGAGGCGGTTTGCGTATT
GGGCGCTCTTCCGCTTCCTCGCTCACTGACTCGCTGCGCTCGGTCGTTCGGCTGCGGCGAGCGGTATCAG
CTCACTCAAAGGCGGTAATACGGTTATCCACAGAATCAGGGGATAACGCAGGAAAGAACATGTGAGCAAA
AGGCCAGCAAAAGGCCAGGAACCGTAAAAAGGCCGCGTTGCTGGCGTTTTTCCATAGGCTCCGCCCCCCT
GACGAGCATCACAAAAATCGACGCTCAAGTCAGAGGTGGCGAAACCCGACAGGACTATAAAGATACCAGG
CGTTTCCCCCTGGAAGCTCCCTCGTGCGCTCTCCTGTTCCGACCCTGCCGCTTACCGGATACCTGTCCGC
CTTTCTCCCTTCGGGAAGCGTGGCGCTTTCTCATAGCTCACGCTGTAGGTATCTCAGTTCGGTGTAGGTC
GTTCGCTCCAAGCTGGGCTGTGTGCACGAACCCCCCGTTCAGCCCGACCGCTGCGCCTTATCCGGTAACT
ATCGTCTTGAGTCCAACCCGGTAAGACACGACTTATCGCCACTGGCAGCAGCCACTGGTAACAGGATTAG
CAGAGCGAGGTATGTAGGCGGTGCTACAGAGTTCTTGAAGTGGTGGCCTAACTACGGCTACACTAGAAGA
ACAGTATTTGGTATCTGCGCTCTGCTGAAGCCAGTTACCTTCGGAAAAAGAGTTGGTAGCTCTTGATCCG
GCAAACAAACCACCGCTGGTAGCGGTGGTTTTTTTGTTTGCAAGCAGCAGATTACGCGCAGAAAAAAAGG
ATCTCAAGAAGATCCTTTGATCTTTTCTACGGGGTCTGACGCTCAGTGGAACGAAAACTCACGTTAAGGG
ATTTTGGTCATGAGATTATCAAAAAGGATCTTCACCTAGATCCTTTTAAATTAAAAATGAAGTTTTAAAT
CAAGCCCAATCTGAATAATGTTACAACCAATTAACCAATTCTGATTAGAAAAACTCATCGAGCATCAAAT
GAAACTGCAATTTATTCATATCAGGATTATCAATACCATATTTTTGAAAAAGCCGTTTCTGTAATGAAGG
AGAAAACTCACCGAGGCAGTTCCATAGGATGGCAAGATCCTGGTATCGGTCTGCGATTCCGACTCGTCCA
ACATCAATACAACCTATTAATTTCCCCTCGTCAAAAATAAGGTTATCAAGTGAGAAATCACCATGAGTGA
CGACTGAATCCGGTGAGAATGGCAAAAGTTTATGCATTTCTTTCCAGACTTGTTCAACAGGCCAGCCATT
ACGCTCGTCATCAAAATCACTCGCATCAACCAAACCGTTATTCATTCGTGATTGCGCCTGAGCGAGACGA
AATACGCGATCGCTGTTAAAAGGACAATTACAAACAGGAATCGAATGCAACCGGCGCAGGAACACTGCCA
GCGCATCAACAATATTTTCACCTGAATCAGGATATTCTTCTAATACCTGGAATGCTGTTTTTCCGGGGAT
CGCAGTGGTGAGTAACCATGCATCATCAGGAGTACGGATAAAATGCTTGATGGTCGGAAGAGGCATAAAT
TCCGTCAGCCAGTTTAGTCTGACCATCTCATCTGTAACATCATTGGCAACGCTACCTTTGCCATGTTTCA
GAAACAACTCTGGCGCATCGGGCTTCCCATACAAGCGATAGATTGTCGCACCTGATTGCCCGACATTATC
GCGAGCCCATTTATACCCATATAAATCAGCATCCATGTTGGAATTTAATCGCGGCCTCGACGTTTCCCGT
TGAATATGGCTCATAACACCCCTTGTATTACTGTTTATGTAAGCAGACAGTTTTATTGTTCATGATGATA
TATTTTTATCTTGTGCAATGTAACATCAGAGATTTTGAGACACGGGCCAGAGCTGCA
